Addgene plasmid #222649: pUC57 mini-ZsGreen-P2A-FLAG-HA-Regnase-1 WT
Purpose: For in vitro transcription of mouse Zc3h12a tagged with FLAG-HA at N-term
Depositing lab: Silvia Monticelli. Depositing organization: Institute for Research in Biomedicine, Switzerland. Publication: Crosstalk between Regnase-1 and -3 shapes mast cell survival and cytokine expression. Bataclan M, Leoni C, Moro SG, Pecoraro M, Wong EH, Heissmeyer V, Monticelli S. Life Sci Alliance. 2024 Jun 3;7(8):e202402784. doi: 10.26508/lsa.202402784. Print 2024 Aug. PubMed 38830770.
Backbone
  Vector backbone: pUC57-mini-ZsGreen-P2A
  Backbone manufacturer: GenScript
  Backbone size w/o insert (bp): 3070
  Total vector size (bp): 4861
  Modifications to backbone: removed XhoI site upstream of P2A
  Vector type: in vitro transcription
Growth in bacteria
  Bacterial resistance: Ampicillin, 100 μg/mL
  Growth temperature: 37°C
  Growth strain: NEB Stable
  Copy number: High Copy
Gene/Insert
  Gene/Insert name: Zc3h12a (alt name: Mcpip1, Reg-1)
  Species: M. musculus (mouse)
  Insert size (bp): 1791
  Entrez Gene: Zc3h12a (a.k.a. MCPIP, MCPIP-1, Mcpip1, Reg1)
  Promoter: T7
  Tag / fusion protein: FLAG (N terminal on insert); HA (N terminal on insert)
  Cloning method: Restriction Enzyme; 5′ cloning site MluI (not destroyed); 3′ cloning site XhoI (not destroyed)
  Sequencing primers: 5′ TAATACGACTCACTATAGGG
Resource information
  A portion of this plasmid was derived from a plasmid made by: Vigo Heissmeyer's lab (Behrens G, Edelmann SL, Raj T, Kronbeck N, Monecke T, Davydova E, Wong EH, Kifinger L, Giesert F, Kirmaier ME, et al. (2021) Disrupting Roquin-1 interaction with Regnase-1 induces autoimmunity and enhances antitumor responses. Nat Immunol 22: 1563–1576. doi:10.1038/s41590-021-01064-3)
Terms and licenses: Academic/Nonprofit Terms; Industry Terms: Not Available to Industry
How to cite: pUC57 mini-ZsGreen-P2A-FLAG-HA-Regnase-1 WT was a gift from Silvia Monticelli (Addgene plasmid # 222649 ; http://n2t.net/addgene:222649 ; RRID:Addgene_222649)
