[The description below was written by a language model from this plasmid's Addgene catalogue record and pLannotate feature annotations shown in this document.]
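Description:
pUC57 mini-ZsGreen-P2A-FLAG-HA-Regnase-1 WT is a small, high-copy bacterial plasmid built on a GenScript pUC57-mini derivative. It serves as a template for in vitro transcription rather than as a conventional mammalian expression vector. It is propagated in E. coli through a ColE1/pUC-type origin and selected with ampicillin via the β-lactamase gene and its native promoter. The catalogue lists a total size of 4861 bp, whereas the sequenced record behind the feature table is 4729 nt; the record does not explain this difference.

The payload is a single transcription unit on the minus strand, driven by a bacteriophage T7 promoter. Downstream of T7 lies a mammalian codon-optimized ZsGreen1 green fluorescent protein, followed by a P2A ribosome-skipping peptide. Next come the N-terminal FLAG and HA epitope tags, then wild-type mouse Zc3h12a (Regnase-1, also called MCPIP1), which was cloned between MluI and XhoI sites. The feature table annotates only a FLAG fragment and no HA tag, although the catalogue lists both. A fragment annotated as the human β-globin polyadenylation signal follows the coding region. An XhoI site upstream of P2A in the backbone was removed, which leaves the 3′ XhoI cloning site usable.

T7 polymerase should produce one mRNA encoding both proteins. When that mRNA is translated in eukaryotic cells, the P2A yields separate ZsGreen and FLAG-HA-Regnase-1 polypeptides, so green fluorescence marks the cells expressing the tagged protein. The epitope tags allow detection or pulldown. The associated publication concerns Regnase-1 and Regnase-3 in mast cell survival and cytokine expression.
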