Features (pLannotate 1.2.2; 9 found; start..end, strand, type, name):
    372..390     -  promoter       T7 promoter: promoter for bacteriophage T7 RNA polymerase
    430..534     +  promoter       AmpR promoter: bla
    535..1395    +  CDS            AmpR: β-lactamase; bla; confers resistance to ampicillin, carbenicillin, and related antibiotics
   1566..2154    +  rep_origin     ori: high-copy-number ColE1/pMB1/pBR322/pUC origin of replication
   2232..2365    -  polyA_signal   β-globin poly(A) (fragment): human β-globin polyadenylation signal
   2383..4170    -  CDS            Zc3h12a: ZC12A_MOUSE - Also known as Mcpip From Mus musculus (Mouse).
   4228..4248    -  CDS            FLAG (fragment): FLAG® epitope tag, followed by an enterokinase cleavage site
   4276..4332    -  CDS            P2A: 2A peptide from porcine teschovirus-1 polyprotein Eukaryotic ribosomes fail to insert a peptide bond between the Gly and Pro residues, yielding separate polypeptides.
   4350..314     -  CDS            ZsGreen1 (fragment) (across the origin): Zoanthus green fluorescent protein mammalian codon-optimized
>Addgene plasmid #222649 | pUC57 mini-ZsGreen-P2A-FLAG-HA-Regnase-1 WT | addgene full sequence | sequence record 448253 | Addgene NGS Result
CACACGGCGCCGTCCTCGAACAGGAAGGAGCGGTCCCAGGTGTAGCCGGCGGGGCAGGAGTTCTTGAAGT
AGTCGACGATGTCCTGGGGGTACTCGGTGAACACGCGGTTGCCGTACATGAAGGCGGCGGACAAGATGTC
CTCGGCGAAGGGCAAGGGGCCGCCCTCCACCACGCACAGGTTGATGGCCTGCTTGCCCTTGAAGGGGTAG
CCGATGCCCTCGCCGGTGATCACGAACTTGTGGCCGTCCACGCAGCCCTCCATGCGGTACTTCATGGTCA
TCTCCTTGGTCAGGCCGTGCTTGGACTGGGCCATGGTGTCTGTTTGAGGTTGCTAGTGAACACAGTTGTG
TCAGAAGCAAATGTATCGATCCCTATAGTGAGTCGTATTAATCATTGGGACGTCAGGTGGCACTTTTCGG
GGAAATGTGCGCGGAACCCCTATTTGTTTATTTTTCTAAATACATTCAAATATGTATCCGCTCATGAGAC
AATAACCCTGATAAATGCTTCAATAATATTGAAAAAGGAAGAGTATGAGTATTCAACATTTCCGTGTCGC
CCTTATTCCCTTTTTTGCGGCATTTTGCCTTCCTGTTTTTGCTCACCCAGAAACGCTGGTGAAAGTAAAA
GATGCTGAAGATCAGTTGGGTGCACGAGTGGGTTACATCGAACTGGATCTCAACAGCGGTAAGATCCTTG
AGAGTTTTCGCCCCGAAGAACGTTTTCCAATGATGAGCACTTTTAAAGTTCTGCTATGTGGCGCGGTATT
ATCCCGTATTGACGCCGGGCAAGAGCAACTCGGTCGCCGCATACACTATTCTCAGAATGACTTGGTTGAG
TACTCACCAGTCACAGAAAAGCATCTTACGGATGGCATGACAGTAAGAGAATTATGCAGTGCTGCCATAA
CCATGAGTGATAACACTGCGGCCAACTTACTTCTGACAACGATCGGAGGACCGAAGGAGCTAACCGCTTT
TTTGCACAACATGGGGGATCATGTAACTCGCCTTGATCGTTGGGAACCGGAGCTGAATGAAGCCATACCA
AACGACGAGCGTGACACCACGATGCCTGTAGCAATGGCAACAACGTTGCGCAAACTATTAACTGGCGAAC
TACTTACTCTAGCTTCCCGGCAACAATTAATAGACTGGATGGAGGCGGATAAAGTTGCAGGACCACTTCT
GCGCTCGGCCCTTCCGGCTGGCTGGTTTATTGCTGATAAATCTGGAGCCGGTGAGCGTGGGTCTCGCGGT
ATCATTGCAGCACTGGGGCCAGATGGTAAGCCCTCCCGTATCGTAGTTATCTACACGACGGGGAGTCAGG
CAACTATGGATGAACGAAATAGACAGATCGCTGAGATAGGTGCCTCACTGATTAAGCATTGGTAACTGTC
AGACCAAGTTTACTCATATATACTTTAGATTGATTTAAAACTTCATTTTTAATTTAAAAGGATCTAGGTG
AAGATCCTTTTTGATAATCTCATGACCAAAATCCCTTAACGTGAGTTTTCGTTCCACTGAGCGTCAGACC
CCGTAGAAAAGATCAAAGGATCTTCTTGAGATCCTTTTTTTCTGCGCGTAATCTGCTGCTTGCAAACAAA
AAAACCACCGCTACCAGCGGTGGTTTGTTTGCCGGATCAAGAGCTACCAACTCTTTTTCCGAAGGTAACT
GGCTTCAGCAGAGCGCAGATACCAAATACTGTTCTTCTAGTGTAGCCGTAGTTAGGCCACCACTTCAAGA
ACTCTGTAGCACCGCCTACATACCTCGCTCTGCTAATCCTGTTACCAGTGGCTGCTGCCAGTGGCGATAA
GTCGTGTCTTACCGGGTTGGACTCAAGACGATAGTTACCGGATAAGGCGCAGCGGTCGGGCTGAACGGGG
GGTTCGTGCACACAGCCCAGCTTGGAGCGAACGACCTACACCGAACTGAGATACCTACAGCGTGAGCTAT
GAGAAAGCGCCACGCTTCCCGAAGGGAGAAAGGCGGACAGGTATCCGGTAAGCGGCAGGGTCGGAACAGG
AGAGCGCACGAGGGAGCTTCCAGGGGGAAACGCCTGGTATCTTTATAGTCCTGTCGGGTTTCGCCACCTC
TGACTTGAGCGTCGATTTTTGTGATGCTCGTCAGGGGGGCGGAGCCTATGGAAAAACGCCAGCAACGCGG
CCTTTTTACGGTTCCTGGCCTTTTGCTGGCCTTTTGCTCACATGTTCTTTCCGATACTAGTTTGCAATGA
AAATAAATGTTTTTTATTAGGCAGAATCCAGATGCTCAAGGCCCTTCATAATATCCCCCAGTTTAGTAGT
TGGACTTAGGGAACAAAGGAACCTTTAATAGAAATTGGACAGCAAGAAAGCGAGCCTCGAGGCGGCCGCT
TACTCACTGAGGTGCTGGGACTTGTAAGACAGGATCTCTGCGGCCAGCTGCTGCGGATCCAGCAGCTGTG
GGAAGCGTCTCATTACAGCTTCTACCAGGTGTGGGGGGAAGACACCACACAGCTTGGTATATACACCAGC
CCTTTCTTTGGCCAGGTCACCCACCCTGCCCCAGGGGCCCCCACCAGCCCCGGGGCTGGGTCTCTGGGGC
TCCTGAAGGACAGGAGTGGGTGGGGGTAATGGGTACGGCTCAGACCAGTACTCTCTGGATGGGTAGGTGG
GTGGCGGGGGCACATAGTCGGTGGGGACACTGAAGTGGCCAGCACCCATGGCTGGTCTAAAAGGAGAAAA
GGAAGGTGCTGCTGGGACCTTGGATCCATAGCTGTGATAACCTGCATAGGGGCCCCGAGTGGGGCCCGAC
TCCCCAGGGCTGCCTCCTCGCACGCCCCATAATTCTGACATCTGGCTCTCCAGGGAACCAATGCCTGAAT
CAAGGCACTCCTGGGAGGTGTATGGGAGTGAGTCCTGGGTGTGTGCAAGCCACTCTGTGGGCCCAAAGCT
GCCCCCACTAACAGGGAGGCTCCTGCCAGCTGGAGCACAGGTCTGCGGTGAGCCTTCTCGGTGGGGACCC
GGAGATGACCTGGCACCCAGCTTTTTCCCATCCAGGCTGCCTGGTTCAGCCTCTAGGGACACAGAGCTGG
ACTGAGAGGCAGGGGAAGGCCTCTGGCTACTTTTGTCCTTGACTGGAGTCCTGGGAGGTGAGAGGAGAGC
GTTGGCACGGAGCTCATCGGCCACAGAGCGCTGGGGACGGCTTGGCCGCTCAGGGTGGAAAAATCGGCAC
TTGATTCCATACGTACATTTCTTCCCATAGGGGCATGGCTGCTTCCTGTGCTCAGAAGGCAGTGGTTTCT
TACGAAGGAAGTTGTCCAGGCTAGGCCCATGCCGTCCTAAAGGGTCGTCAGGGGGCATGAACTTGTCATT
GACGAAGGAGTACATGAGCAGCCGCTCCTCGATGAAGCGTTTCCACTCCTGCCTCTCGCCTTGGAGGTCT
CGGTACGTGTCATTGGAGACCACCACTCCGTCGGATTCGAAGGCCAGCTTCACAATGAAGCGGTCATCAT
AGCACACCACGCGCTTGCCGCCGACCCGCCTGGATGGCGTGAACACCAAGATCTTCTTTTTCTCTAGTTC
CCGAAGGATGTGCTGGTCTGTGATAGGCACATCTGGTCGAGGCTGTTCCTTCCTCCAAGATGGCACAAAC
ACGGTAATATCTGTGTGGCCTCGCTCCAGAAACCAGTTCACAGCCAGCAGAATGCCCCGGCAAGAGAAGA
CTTCCTTGTTCCCATGGCTCATGGCCACATTGCTTCCGTCGATGACCACAGGTCTCAGGTCGCTGCCCTC
TCTGTCCTCCTCTGGGAGTGAGGGTTCTAGAGTGGAAGGCTTGGGGGTGCTTCCACCCCGGGGCACCAGA
GGGGGCTGGGGGCTGGGGGCCGTCAGGGCCTGGCATTCTCGTTCAGTAGCTGAGCCATGCTTCACCAATT
CCCCTAGCACCGTGTTGGTGTCTGCTTGGACTCCCAGCTTCTGCAGGACACTGTGGATCTCAGAGGACGA
GTACCCCAGTTTACGGAAAAAGTCCACCTTCATCTGCAGCTCGGAAGTAGGGGCCTCTTTAGCCACAGGA
TCCTGGTCTGGCTGAGGTCGACCCTGGCTGCTGTGTCTGTCCTCAAGACTCCACAGACTCATGGTGGGGT
TGGATTCTTGGACAGGCTTCGTTCCACAAGGGTCACTCATTGTACAGCCGGAGGAGCCGGCGTAGTCGGG
CACGTCGTAGGGGTATCCTCCATCGAGCTTGTCATCGTCGTCCTTGTAGTCCATGGTGGCACGCGTCTGC
AGCCTAGGACCGGGGTTTTCTTCCACGTCTCCTGCTTGCTTTAACAGAGAGAAGTTCGTGGCTCCGGAAC
CGGTTTCGAAGGGCAAGGCGGAGCCGGAGGCGATGGCGTGCTCGGTCAGGTGCCACTTCTGGTTCTTGGC
GTCGCTGCGGTCCTCGCGGGTCAGCTTGTGCTGGATGAAGTGCCAGTCGGGCATCTTGCGGGGCACGGAC
TTGGCCTTGTACACGGTGTCGAACTGGCAGCGCAAGCGGCCACCGTCCTTCAGCAGCAGGTACATGCTCA
CGTCGCCCTTCAAGATGCCCTGCTTGGGCACGGGGATGATCTTCTCGCAGGAGGGCTCCCAGTTGTCGGT
CATCTTCTTCATCACGGGGCCGTCGGCGGGGAAGTTCACGCCGTAGAACTTGGACTCGTGGTACATGCAG
TTCTCCTCCACGCTCACGGTGATGTCGGCGTTGCAGATG
